Addgene plasmid #216860: CIRTS-FTO-Malat1
Purpose: CIRTS RNA targeting system for targeted removal of m6A on Malat1 at the synapse. CIRTS-FTO-Calm3 and Malat1 gRNA is expressed under human Syn1 and U6 promoter, respectively.
Depositing lab: Timothy Bredy. Depositing organization: University of Queensland. Publication: Synapse-Enriched m(6)A-Modified Malat1 Interacts with the Novel m(6)A Reader, DPYSL2, and Is Required for Fear-Extinction Memory. Madugalle SU, Liau WS, Zhao Q, Li X, Gong H, Marshall PR, Periyakaruppiah A, Zajaczkowski EL, Leighton LJ, Ren H, Musgrove MRB, Davies JWA, Kim G, Rauch S, He C, Dickinson BC, Fulopova B, Fletcher LN, Williams SR, Spitale RC, Bredy TW. J Neurosci. 2023 Oct 25;43(43):7084-7100. doi: 10.1523/JNEUROSCI.0943-23.2023. Epub 2023 Sep 5. PubMed 37669863.
Backbone
  Vector backbone: pFsy(1.1)GW
  Backbone manufacturer: Addgene
  Backbone size w/o insert (bp): 9801
  Total vector size (bp): 12503
  Vector type: Mammalian Expression, Lentiviral
Growth in bacteria
  Bacterial resistance: Ampicillin, 100 μg/mL
  Growth temperature: 37°C
  Growth strain: NEB Stable
  Copy number: High Copy
Gene/Insert
  Gene/Insert name: CIRTS-FTO-Calm3-U6-Malat1 gRNA
  Species: H. sapiens (human), M. musculus (mouse), Synthetic
  Insert size (bp): 3445
  Promoter: Syn1, U6
  Cloning method: Restriction Enzyme; 5′ cloning site AgeI (not destroyed); 3′ cloning site XbaI (not destroyed)
  Sequencing primers: 5′ Syn1 Forward CCACAAGAGGTGCAAGATAGG; 3′ WPRE-R CATAGCGTAAAAGGAGCAACA
Resource information
  A portion of this plasmid was derived from a plasmid made by: The CIRTS PIN nuclease construct was a kind gift from Professor Bryan Dickinson.
Terms and licenses: Academic/Nonprofit Terms; Industry Terms: Not Available to Industry
How to cite: CIRTS-FTO-Malat1 was a gift from Timothy Bredy (Addgene plasmid # 216860 ; http://n2t.net/addgene:216860 ; RRID:Addgene_216860)
