[The description below was written by a language model from this plasmid's Addgene catalogue record and pLannotate feature annotations shown in this document.]
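Description:
CIRTS-FTO-Malat1 is a lentiviral transfer plasmid built on the pFsy(1.1)GW backbone for neuron-directed mammalian expression of a programmable RNA demethylation system. It is propagated in E. coli through a high-copy ColE1/pUC-type origin with ampicillin selection (AmpR). The backbone also carries an f1 origin and an SV40/EM7-driven BleoR cassette that could provide Zeocin-type selection. The viral portion has a CMV enhancer/promoter fused to a truncated HIV-1 5' LTR, which drives genomic RNA production in packaging cells. This is followed by the Ψ packaging signal with a partial gag sequence, the RRE for Rev-dependent nuclear export, the cPPT/CTS, a WPRE to boost transcript expression, a 3' LTR and a bGH polyadenylation signal.

The payload, cloned between AgeI and XbaI sites, contains two transcription units. According to the catalogue entry, the human Syn1 promoter drives the CIRTS-FTO-Calm3 effector, although this promoter is not called out in the automated annotation. The annotated coding region shows the modular CIRTS design: a fragment of human β-defensin 3 (DEFB103A), a fragment of human SNRPA (an RNA hairpin-binding domain), and the mouse Fto open reading frame, an m6A RNA demethylase. The "Calm3" element is named in the record but not annotated. An unannotated stretch lies between Fto and the U6 promoter, and the stated synaptic targeting suggests it acts as a localisation element, but the record does not define it. Downstream, a human U6 RNA polymerase III promoter expresses a guide RNA against Malat1. Together these parts are intended to recruit FTO to Malat1 transcripts and remove m6A at the synapse. The associated study examined m6A-modified Malat1 in fear-extinction memory.
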