Features (pLannotate 1.2.2; 33 found; start..end, strand, type, name):
     31..83      -  misc_feature   bom (fragment): basis of mobility region from pBR322
    238..617     +  enhancer       CMV enhancer: human cytomegalovirus immediate early enhancer
    618..817     +  promoter       CMV promoter: human cytomegalovirus (CMV) immediate early promoter
    835..1015    +  LTR            5' LTR (truncated): truncated 5' long terminal repeat (LTR) from HIV-1
   1062..1187    +  misc_feature   HIV-1 Ψ: packaging signal of human immunodeficiency virus type 1
   1171..1534    +  CDS            HIV-1 gag (fragment): gag protein from human immunodeficiency virus 1; gag
   1680..1913    +  misc_feature   RRE: The Rev response element (RRE) of HIV-1 allows for Rev-dependent mRNA export from the nucleus to the cytoplasm.
   2290..2390    +  CDS            Rev (fragment): human immunodeficiency virus 1 (HIV-1) Rev protein; rev; enhances nuclear export of unspliced and incompletely spliced viral mRNAs
   2440..2557    +  misc_feature   cPPT/CTS: central polypurine tract and central termination sequence of HIV-1
   3714..3863    +  CDS            DEFB103A (fragment): D103A_HUMAN - Also known as BD3, DEFB103, DEFB3. Experimental evidence at protein level: Swiss-Prot protein existence level 1. Exhibits antimicrobial activity against Gram-positive bacteria S.aureus and S.pyogenes, Gram-negative bacteria P.aeruginosa and E.coli and the yeast C.albicans. Kills multiresistant S.aureus and vancomycin-resistant E.faecium. No significant hemolytic activity was observed. From Homo sapiens (Human).
   3918..4223    +  CDS            SNRPA (fragment): SNRPA_HUMAN - Experimental evidence at protein level: Swiss-Prot protein existence level 1. Component of the spliceosomal U1 snRNP, which is essential for recognition of the pre-mRNA 5' splice-site and the subsequent assembly of the spliceosome. U1 snRNP is the first snRNP to interact with pre-mRNA. This interaction is required for the subsequent binding of U2 snRNP and the U4/U6/U5 tri-snRNP. SNRPA binds stem loop II of U1 snRNA. In a snRNP-free form (SF-A) may be involved in coupled pre-mRNA splicing and polyadenylation process. May bind preferentially to the 5'-UGCAC-3' motif on RNAs. From
   4317..5819    +  CDS            Fto: FTO_MOUSE - Also known as Kiaa1752 From Mus musculus (Mouse).
   6853..7093    +  promoter       U6 promoter: RNA polymerase III promoter for human U6 snRNA
   7104..7131    +  LTR            5' LTR (truncated) (fragment): truncated 5' long terminal repeat (LTR) from HIV-1
   7173..7197    +  misc_feature   MCS (fragment): pBluescript multiple cloning site
   7197..7785    +  misc_feature   WPRE: woodchuck hepatitis virus posttranscriptional regulatory element
   7722..8303    +  CDS            nef (fragment): NEF_HV1H2 - Experimental evidence at protein level: Swiss-Prot protein existence level 1. Extracellular Nef protein targets CD4(+) T-lymphocytes for apoptosis by interacting with CXCR4 surface receptors. From Human immunodeficiency virus type 1 group M subtype B (isolate HXB2) (HIV-1).
   8310..8490    +  LTR            5' LTR (truncated): truncated 5' long terminal repeat (LTR) from HIV-1
   8522..8746    +  polyA_signal   bGH poly(A) signal: bovine growth hormone polyadenylation signal
   8750..8771    +  promoter       SV40 promoter (fragment): SV40 enhancer and early promoter
   8792..9220    +  rep_origin     f1 ori (sequence partly withheld): f1 bacteriophage origin of replication; arrow indicates direction of (+) strand synthesis
   9234..9563    +  promoter       SV40 promoter: SV40 enhancer and early promoter
   9611..9658    +  promoter       EM7 promoter: synthetic bacterial promoter&nbsp
   9677..10051   +  CDS            BleoR: antibiotic-binding protein; Sh ble from Streptoalloteichus hindustanus; confers resistance to bleomycin, phleomycin, and Zeocin™
  10061..10186   +  CDS            ble (fragment): BLE_KLEPN - Experimental evidence at protein level: Swiss-Prot protein existence level 1. Binding protein with a strong affinity to the bleomycin family of antibiotics. Binds to CL990; an antimitotic-antibiotic compound. From Klebsiella pneumoniae.
  10181..10302   +  polyA_signal   SV40 poly(A) signal: SV40 polyadenylation signal
  10373..10395   -  protein_bind   lac operator (fragment): The lac repressor binds to the lac operator to inhibit transcription in E. coli. This inhibition can be relieved by adding lactose or isopropyl-β-D-thiogalactopyranoside (IPTG). lac repressor encoded by lacI
  10399..10429   -  promoter       lac promoter: promoter for the E. coli lac operon
  10444..10465   -  protein_bind   CAP binding site: CAP binding activates transcription in the presence of cAMP. E. coli catabolite activator protein
  10478..10570   -  CDS            lacI (fragment): lac repressor; lacI; The lac repressor binds to the lac operator to inhibit transcription in E. coli. This inhibition can be relieved by adding lactose or isopropyl-β-D-thiogalactopyranoside (IPTG).
  10753..11341   -  rep_origin     ori: high-copy-number ColE1/pMB1/pBR322/pUC origin of replication
  11512..12372   -  CDS            AmpR: β-lactamase; bla; confers resistance to ampicillin, carbenicillin, and related antibiotics
  12373..12477   -  promoter       AmpR promoter: bla
>Addgene plasmid #216860 | CIRTS-FTO-Malat1 | addgene full sequence | sequence record 434854 | Addgene NGS Result
GTCGACGGATCGGGAGATCTCCCGATCCCCTATGGTGCACTCTCAGTACAATCTGCTCTGATGCCGCATA
GTTAAGCCAGTATCTGCTCCCTGCTTGTGTGTTGGAGGTCGCTGAGTAGTGCGCGAGCAAAATTTAAGCT
ACAACAAGGCAAGGCTTGACCGACAATTGCATGAAGAATCTGCTTAGGGTTAGGCGTTTTGCGCTGCTTC
GCGATGTACGGGCCAGATATACGCGTTGACATTGATTATTGACTAGTTATTAATAGTAATCAATTACGGG
GTCATTAGTTCATAGCCCATATATGGAGTTCCGCGTTACATAACTTACGGTAAATGGCCCGCCTGGCTGA
CCGCCCAACGACCCCCGCCCATTGACGTCAATAATGACGTATGTTCCCATAGTAACGCCAATAGGGACTT
TCCATTGACGTCAATGGGTGGAGTATTTACGGTAAACTGCCCACTTGGCAGTACATCAAGTGTATCATAT
GCCAAGTACGCCCCCTATTGACGTCAATGACGGTAAATGGCCCGCCTGGCATTATGCCCAGTACATGACC
TTATGGGACTTTCCTACTTGGCAGTACATCTACGTATTAGTCATCGCTATTACCATGGTGATGCGGTTTT
GGCAGTACATCAATGGGCGTGGATAGCGGTTTGACTCACGGGGATTTCCAAGTCTCCACCCCATTGACGT
CAATGGGAGTTTGTTTTGGCACCAAAATCAACGGGACTTTCCAAAATGTCGTAACAACTCCGCCCCATTG
ACGCAAATGGGCGGTAGGCGTGTACGGTGGGAGGTCTATATAAGCAGCGCGTTTTGCCTGTACTGGGTCT
CTCTGGTTAGACCAGATCTGAGCCTGGGAGCTCTCTGGCTAACTAGGGAACCCACTGCTTAAGCCTCAAT
AAAGCTTGCCTTGAGTGCTTCAAGTAGTGTGTGCCCGTCTGTTGTGTGACTCTGGTAACTAGAGATCCCT
CAGACCCTTTTAGTCAGTGTGGAAAATCTCTAGCAGTGGCGCCCGAACAGGGACTTGAAAGCGAAAGGGA
AACCAGAGGAGCTCTCTCGACGCAGGACTCGGCTTGCTGAAGCGCGCACGGCAAGAGGCGAGGGGCGGCG
ACTGGTGAGTACGCCAAAAATTTTGACTAGCGGAGGCTAGAAGGAGAGAGATGGGTGCGAGAGCGTCAGT
ATTAAGCGGGGGAGAATTAGATCGCGATGGGAAAAAATTCGGTTAAGGCCAGGGGGAAAGAAAAAATATA
AATTAAAACATATAGTATGGGCAAGCAGGGAGCTAGAACGATTCGCAGTTAATCCTGGCCTGTTAGAAAC
ATCAGAAGGCTGTAGACAAATACTGGGACAGCTACAACCATCCCTTCAGACAGGATCAGAAGAACTTAGA
TCATTATATAATACAGTAGCAACCCTCTATTGTGTGCATCAAAGGATAGAGATAAAAGACACCAAGGAAG
CTTTAGACAAGATAGAGGAAGAGCAAAACAAAAGTAAGACCACCGCACAGCAAGCGGCCGCTGATCTTCA
GACCTGGAGGAGGAGATATGAGGGACAATTGGAGAAGTGAATTATATAAATATAAAGTAGTAAAAATTGA
ACCATTAGGAGTAGCACCCACCAAGGCAAAGAGAAGAGTGGTGCAGAGAGAAAAAAGAGCAGTGGGAATA
GGAGCTTTGTTCCTTGGGTTCTTGGGAGCAGCAGGAAGCACTATGGGCGCAGCGTCAATGACGCTGACGG
TACAGGCCAGACAATTATTGTCTGGTATAGTGCAGCAGCAGAACAATTTGCTGAGGGCTATTGAGGCGCA
ACAGCATCTGTTGCAACTCACAGTCTGGGGCATCAAGCAGCTCCAGGCAAGAATCCTGGCTGTGGAAAGA
TACCTAAAGGATCAACAGCTCCTGGGGATTTGGGGTTGCTCTGGAAAACTCATTTGCACCACTGCTGTGC
CTTGGAATGCTAGTTGGAGTAATAAATCTCTGGAACAGATTTGGAATCACACGACCTGGATGGAGTGGGA
CAGAGAAATTAACAATTACACAAGCTTAATACACTCCTTAATTGAAGAATCGCAAAACCAGCAAGAAAAG
AATGAACAAGAATTATTGGAATTAGATAAATGGGCAAGTTTGTGGAATTGGTTTAACATAACAAATTGGC
TGTGGTATATAAAATTATTCATAATGATAGTAGGAGGCTTGGTAGGTTTAAGAATAGTTTTTGCTGTACT
TTCTATAGTGAATAGAGTTAGGCAGGGATATTCACCATTATCGTTTCAGACCCACCTCCCAACCCCGAGG
GGACCCGACAGGCCCGAAGGAATAGAAGAAGAAGGTGGAGAGAGAGACAGAGACAGATCCATTCGATTAG
TGAACGGATCGGCACTGCGTGCGCCAATTCTGCAGACAAATGGCAGTATTCATCCACAATTTTAAAAGAA
AAGGGGGGATTGGGGGGTACAGTGCAGGGGAAAGAATAGTAGACATAATAGCAACAGACATACAAACTAA
AGAATTACAAAAACAAATTACAAAAATTCAAAATTTTCGGGTTTATTACAGGGACAGCAGAGATCCAGTT
TGGTTAATTAAGGGTTTTGGCTACGTCCAGAGCAGAGGAATGAGGGCATGTAGACTAAATATGTTCGTGT
GGAAGAGGCTGAATACACATCAGAGTTAGTGCTGCAGGAAATGCTTCTGCATTGCATACCCAGAGTTTCC
TTGCTCATCTGAGAGCATGTGTTTTTTCCAGATGTGTGTACTTGTGTGAGATTCTCTGGGTGTGTGTCAA
TGTGTTGCCTGAACGTGCATTGCTCAATATGCTCATGTGTGTTACCCTGGGCTTGTACATCTACATATAT
ACCTGGATGCCCGTGTGTTCTGTGATGTACATATACCCTGTGTCATTCCTTGTTTTTCTATTTGTGTTAT
TCCATGTGTTCCTTCAGGCTCTCACTACCCAAGTGTCCACCTCCGCCTGTCTGGTGATGTTTACGCTACC
CCGTGCTCTTTTCTTTGCCTGACAGTGTTGTCGTGGAAGACATCTCGCCAGGAACACTGCAGTAAGGAGA
ATTTCTAGTTTTATGTTCCCCTCCGAGTATGCTTCTATCCCGACCCTCAACCCCAAAATGCCTTCAGAGG
TGAAAATCAACACTGGAAACACAAGTATCTGGGAAGGGTAACAATGCAAGTTAGCCTGAGGATTTAGGAG
GAGGCTGAAAAACAGAGTAGGAGCCTTACTACGGGTCCAGACCCTACGGACAAGAACCCCCACTCCCACT
CCCCAAATTGCGCATTCCCTCCCCCATCAGAGGGGGAGGGGAAGAGGATGCAGCGCGGCGCGGCGCGTGC
GCACTGTCGGATTTAGTACCGCGGACAGAGCCTTCGCCCCCGCTGCCGGCGCGCGCCACCACCTCCCCAG
CACCAAAGGCGGGCTGACGTCACTCTCCAGCCCTCCCCAAACTCCCCTACCTCACCGCCTTGGTCGCGTC
CGTGCAGCGGTGAGTCCAGTCGGGCCGCACCACAAGAGGTGCAAGATAGGGGGGTGCAGGCGCGACCATA
CGCTCTGCGGCGGCAGAGCCTCAGCGCTGCCTCAGTCTGCAGCGGGCAGCAGAGGAGTCGCGTCGTGCCA
GAGAGCGCCGCCGTGCTCCTGAGCCCCTTGCGCTCCGCCCCCGCGGCCCACCGACCCACTGCCCCTTGGA
TCCCCGGGTACCGGTATGGGAATTATCAACACCCTTCAAAAATACTACTGTCGCGTCCGTGGGGGTCGTT
GCGCAGTCCTGTCGTGCCTGCCTAAAGAGGAGCAGATCGGTAAATGCTCAACCCGTGGACGTAAGTGCTG
TCGTCGCAAGAAAGGCGGTTCTGGAGGCTCAGGGGGGAGCGGAGGGTCCGGTGGATCAGGAGGCTCCATG
GCAGTTCCCGAGACCCGCCCTAACCACACTATTTATATCAACAACCTCAATAGCAAGATCAAGAAGGATG
AGCTAAAAAAGTCCCTGTACGCCATCTTCTCCCAGTTTGGCCAGATCCTGGATATCCTGGTACCGCGGCA
GCGTACCCCGAGGGGCCAGGCCTTTGTCATCTTCAAGGAGGTCAGCAGCGCCACCAACGCCCTGCGCTCC
ATGCAGGGTTTCCCTTTCTATGACAAACCTATGCGTATCCAGTATGCCAAGACCGACAAACGTATCCCGG
CCAAGATGAAAGGCACCTTCGTGGGATCCCTTCAACTGCCTCCACTTGAAAGACTGACACTGGGCGGTAG
TGGAGGAAGCGGGGGGAGCGGAGGGAGTGGTGGATCCGGCGGCTCCAAGCGCGTCCAGACCGCGGAGGAA
CGAGAGCGGGAAGCTAAGAAACTGAGGCTCCTTGAGGAGCTTGAAGACACTTGGCTTCCTTACCTGACCC
CCAAAGATGATGAGTTCTATCAGCAGTGGCAGCTGAAATACCCTAAACTGGTTTTCCGAGAGGCCGGCAG
CATACCAGAGGAGCTGCATAAGGAGGTCCCCGAGGCCTTTCTCACACTGCATAAGCATGGCTGCTTGTTT
CGGGACGTGGTGAGGATCCAAGGCAAAGATGTGCTCACCCCAGTGTCTCGCATCCTCATCGGGGACCCAG
GCTGCACCTACAAGTACTTGAACACCAGACTCTTCACGGTGCCCTGGCCCGTGAAGGGCTGCACGGTCAA
GTACACAGAGGCTGAGATCGCCGCTGCATGTCAGACCTTCCTAAAGCTCAATGACTACCTCCAGGTGGAG
ACCATCCAGGCCTTGGAAGAACTGGCTGTCAGAGAGAAGGCCAATGAAGACGCTGTGCCACTGTGCATGG
CAGAGTTCCCCAGGGCCGGCGTGGGGCCGTCCTGCGATGATGAAGTGGACCTTAAGAGCAGAGCAGCCTA
CAACGTGACTTTGCTAAACTTCATGGATCCTCAGAAGATGCCCTACTTGAAAGAGGAGCCCTATTTCGGC
ATGGGGAAGATGGCGGTGAGCTGGCATCACGATGAGAACCTGGTGGACAGGTCAGCCGTGGCAGTGTACA
GCTATAGCTGCGAAGGCTCTGAGGATGAAAGTGAGGACGAGTCCAGCTTCGAAGGCAGAGATCCTGATAC
TTGGCATGTTGGTTTTAAGATCTCTTGGGACATCGAGACACCAGGATTAACAATCCCTCTTCACCAGGGA
GACTGCTATTTCATGCTGGATGACCTCAATGCCACCCACCAGCACTGTGTTTTGGCTGGCTCACAGCCTC
GGTTTAGTTCCACTCACCGTGTGGCAGAGTGCTCAACAGGCACCTTGGATTATATCTTAGAACGCTGTCA
GTTGGCGCTGCAGAATGTCCTCAATGACTCAGACGATGGCGACGTCTCGTTGAAATCCTTTGATCCTGCA
GTTTTGAAACAAGGAGAGGAAATCCATAATGAGGTGGAGTTTGAGTGGCTGAGGCAGTTCTGGTTTCAAG
GCAATCGATACAAACTTTGCACCGATTGGTGGTGTGAGCCCATGACTCACCTGGAGGGGCTGTGGAAGAA
GATGGAGAGCATGACAAATGCGGTGCTCCGTGAAGTTAAAAGAGAGGGGCTCCCGGTGGAACAAAGGAGT
GAGATTCTGTCTGCCATCCTGGTCCCGCTCACCGTGCGCCAGAACCTGAGGAAGGAGTGGCATGCCAGGT
GCCAGTCCCGAGTCGTCCGGACTTTACCAGTACAGCAGAAACCAGACTGCCGGCCATATTGGGAGAAGGA
TGACCCTTCCATGCCTCTGCCCTTTGACCTCACAGACGTGGTTTCCGAGCTCAGAGGCCAGCTGCTGGAA
GCAAGATCCTAGGCTAGCGGGAGCCTCTGCCCTCCTCCTGCAGCCCGGATGGCTCTCCTCTGTTTTTGGT
TTGCTTCCTTTTGTTTGCCCTTCTTTTGGGTGACCGGGGTGGCCACCATTCCTGTCCCTGCCCAGTGGGG
AGGGGAGCAAGGCCTTCTGCCAAGAGGAGGAGCATGTCCCCTGCCACTGTTGCATGCACCCCGGCCCTGT
GACTCTGTGTGCAAGCCCAGCAGCCTGTGGGGCAGGGTGCCAAGAGGGGACGGGACGGACGTTCCAGGAC
AGAGGGAGTCGAGGATGTGATCCAGGACGGGTGGGGGGTGGAAGGGTGGGAAAGGGCAGGAAGGCCTTGG
AAGCTAACATGCTTTCACTACTGGAGGGGGACGGATAGAGCGGATGGCACTCGGGTCTCACTGACGCTGT
TCTGAAACCATCTGGCTGGCTTTCTGAGGTCAGGCTGGGTAGGGGGCTGTCATCGGCCATACTGCTGATC
ACACTTGCCCTCATCCGTCCAGCGATCTCACGCTGTTCTGTAAATACCTGGTGCTAACATCCCATGCCGC
TCCCCCATGGCACCCCCAGCCTCCTGCCCAGTTCAGGCTGGTCCAGGAATGGATGTGGGGGATGGTCGCT
GTGTAACGTGCTGGTGATCTTTTTCCCCTACCCCTTTTATGACCCTTAAAACTTTGATTTTGTCCTAAAC
ATGCCGGGCCAACTAAAGGGTGGGGAGAGGAGAGACGAGCCCCACCATGCTCACAAGAACCAACCTGCAA
TAAACACTTCTGTGGGCCGCCGCGCAGAGCACGCAGCGGGCACCTCCTGCCCCTCCATGGCGACTTGGCA
TCGCTTTCTGCCCGCCTCTGCCCTCGCCCTGCCTGCCCCACCCCCCAGCGGAGAGCATGATCCGCGCCCT
TGCTTCTGACTCTAGCCTCTGGGACACATCAGTCAACGTGGGCAGTTCAGTCTGGGTTCGTTCCTTTCTC
TGTTCTCATCTGGCCCCCCAGGGCGATCTTGTTGCTTTTTGCTGGGACCTGCCCAGTCTAGAGAGGGCCT
ATTTCCCATGATTCCTTCATATTTGCATATACGATACAAGGCTGTTAGAGAGATAATTGGAATTAATTTG
ACTGTAAACACAAAGATATTAGTACAAAATACGTGACGTAGAAAGTAATAATTTCTTGGGTAGTTTGCAG
TTTTAAAATTATGTTTTAAAATGGACTATCATATGCTTACCGTAACTTGAAAGTATTTCGATTTCTTGGC
TTTATATATCTTGTGGAAAGGACGAAACACCGGCCAGATCTGAGCCTGGGAGCTCTCTGGCCTTATTCCA
AATACTAGCCTAACCTTTTTGTTTTTTTTTTTGAATTCGATATCAAGCTTATCGATAATCAACCTCTGGA
TTACAAAATTTGTGAAAGATTGACTGGTATTCTTAACTATGTTGCTCCTTTTACGCTATGTGGATACGCT
GCTTTAATGCCTTTGTATCATGCTATTGCTTCCCGTATGGCTTTCATTTTCTCCTCCTTGTATAAATCCT
GGTTGCTGTCTCTTTATGAGGAGTTGTGGCCCGTTGTCAGGCAACGTGGCGTGGTGTGCACTGTGTTTGC
TGACGCAACCCCCACTGGTTGGGGCATTGCCACCACCTGTCAGCTCCTTTCCGGGACTTTCGCTTTCCCC
CTCCCTATTGCCACGGCGGAACTCATCGCCGCCTGCCTTGCCCGCTGCTGGACAGGGGCTCGGCTGTTGG
GCACTGACAATTCCGTGGTGTTGTCGGGGAAATCATCGTCCTTTCCTTGGCTGCTCGCCTGTGTTGCCAC
CTGGATTCTGCGCGGGACGTCCTTCTGCTACGTCCCTTCGGCCCTCAATCCAGCGGACCTTCCTTCCCGC
GGCCTGCTGCCGGCTCTGCGGCCTCTTCCGCGTCTTCGCCTTCGCCCTCAGACGAGTCGGATCTCCCTTT
GGGCCGCCTCCCCGCATCGATACCGTCGACCTCGAGACCTAGAAAAACATGGAGCAATCACAAGTAGCAA
TACAGCAGCTACCAATGCTGATTGTGCCTGGCTAGAAGCACAAGAGGAGGAGGAGGTGGGTTTTCCAGTC
ACACCTCAGGTACCTTTAAGACCAATGACTTACAAGGCAGCTGTAGATCTTAGCCACTTTTTAAAAGAAA
AGGGGGGACTGGAAGGGCTAATTCACTCCCAACGAAGACAAGATATCCTTGATCTGTGGATCTACCACAC
ACAAGGCTACTTCCCTGATTGGCAGAACTACACACCAGGGCCAGGGATCAGATATCCACTGACCTTTGGA
TGGTGCTACAAGCTAGTACCAGTTGAGCAAGAGAAGGTAGAAGAAGCCAATGAAGGAGAGAACACCCGCT
TGTTACACCCTGTGAGCCTGCATGGGATGGATGACCCGGAGAGAGAAGTATTAGAGTGGAGGTTTGACAG
CCGCCTAGCATTTCATCACATGGCCCGAGAGCTGCATCCGGACTGTACTGGGTCTCTCTGGTTAGACCAG
ATCTGAGCCTGGGAGCTCTCTGGCTAACTAGGGAACCCACTGCTTAAGCCTCAATAAAGCTTGCCTTGAG
TGCTTCAAGTAGTGTGTGCCCGTCTGTTGTGTGACTCTGGTAACTAGAGATCCCTCAGACCCTTTTAGTC
AGTGTGGAAAATCTCTAGCAGGGCCCGTTTAAACCCGCTGATCAGCCTCGACTGTGCCTTCTAGTTGCCA
GCCATCTGTTGTTTGCCCCTCCCCCGTGCCTTCCTTGACCCTGGAAGGTGCCACTCCCACTGTCCTTTCC
TAATAAAATGAGGAAATTGCATCGCATTGTCTGAGTAGGTGTCATTCTATTCTGGGGGGTGGGGTGGGGC
AGGACAGCAAGGGGGAGGATTGGGAAGACAATAGCAGGCATGCTGGGGATGCGGTGGGCTCTATGGCTTC
TGAGGCGGAAAGAACCAGCTGGGGCTCTAGGGGGTATCCCC
[124 nt withheld, positions 8792-8915]
C
[91 nt withheld, positions 8917-9007]
A
[49 nt withheld, positions 9009-9057]
CCTTTGACGTTGGAGTCCACGTTCTTT
[37 nt withheld, positions 9085-9121]
ACCCTATCTCGGTCTATTCTTTTGATTTATAAGGGATTTTGCCGATTTCGGCCTATTGGTTAAAAAATGA
GCTGATTTAACAAAAATTTAACGCGAATTAATTCTGTGGAATGTGTGTCAGTTAGGGTGTGGAAAGTCCC
CAGGCTCCCCAGCAGGCAGAAGTATGCAAAGCATGCATCTCAATTAGTCAGCAACCAGGTGTGGAAAGTC
CCCAGGCTCCCCAGCAGGCAGAAGTATGCAAAGCATGCATCTCAATTAGTCAGCAACCATAGTCCCGCCC
CTAACTCCGCCCATCCCGCCCCTAACTCCGCCCAGTTCCGCCCATTCTCCGCCCCATGGCTGACTAATTT
TTTTTATTTATGCAGAGGCCGAGGCCGCCTCTGCCTCTGAGCTATTCCAGAAGTAGTGAGGAGGCTTTTT
TGGAGGCCTAGGCTTTTGCAAAAAGCTCCCGGGAGCTTGTATATCCATTTTCGGATCTGATCAGCACGTG
TTGACAATTAATCATCGGCATAGTATATCGGCATAGTATAATACGACAAGGTGAGGAACTAAACCATGGC
CAAGTTGACCAGTGCCGTTCCGGTGCTCACCGCGCGCGACGTCGCCGGAGCGGTCGAGTTCTGGACCGAC
CGGCTCGGGTTCTCCCGGGACTTCGTGGAGGACGACTTCGCCGGTGTGGTCCGGGACGACGTGACCCTGT
TCATCAGCGCGGTCCAGGACCAGGTGGTGCCGGACAACACCCTGGCCTGGGTGTGGGTGCGCGGCCTGGA
CGAGCTGTACGCCGAGTGGTCGGAGGTCGTGTCCACGAACTTCCGGGACGCCTCCGGGCCGGCCATGACC
GAGATCGGCGAGCAGCCGTGGGGGCGGGAGTTCGCCCTGCGCGACCCGGCCGGCAACTGCGTGCACTTCG
TGGCCGAGGAGCAGGACTGACACGTGCTACGAGATTTCGATTCCACCGCCGCCTTCTATGAAAGGTTGGG
CTTCGGAATCGTTTTCCGGGACGCCGGCTGGATGATCCTCCAGCGCGGGGATCTCATGCTGGAGTTCTTC
GCCCACCCCAACTTGTTTATTGCAGCTTATAATGGTTACAAATAAAGCAATAGCATCACAAATTTCACAA
ATAAAGCATTTTTTTCACTGCATTCTAGTTGTGGTTTGTCCAAACTCATCAATGTATCTTATCATGTCTG
TATACCGTCGACCTCTAGCTAGAGCTTGGCGTAATCATGGTCATAGCTGTTTCCTGTGTGAAATTGTTAT
CCGCTCACAATTCCACACAACATACGAGCCGGAAGCATAAAGTGTAAAGCCTGGGGTGCCTAATGAGTGA
GCTAACTCACATTAATTGCGTTGCGCTCACTGCCCGCTTTCCAGTCGGGAAACCTGTCGTGCCAGCTGCA
TTAATGAATCGGCCAACGCGCGGGGAGAGGCGGTTTGCGTATTGGGCGCTCTTCCGCTTCCTCGCTCACT
GACTCGCTGCGCTCGGTCGTTCGGCTGCGGCGAGCGGTATCAGCTCACTCAAAGGCGGTAATACGGTTAT
CCACAGAATCAGGGGATAACGCAGGAAAGAACATGTGAGCAAAAGGCCAGCAAAAGGCCAGGAACCGTAA
AAAGGCCGCGTTGCTGGCGTTTTTCCATAGGCTCCGCCCCCCTGACGAGCATCACAAAAATCGACGCTCA
AGTCAGAGGTGGCGAAACCCGACAGGACTATAAAGATACCAGGCGTTTCCCCCTGGAAGCTCCCTCGTGC
GCTCTCCTGTTCCGACCCTGCCGCTTACCGGATACCTGTCCGCCTTTCTCCCTTCGGGAAGCGTGGCGCT
TTCTCATAGCTCACGCTGTAGGTATCTCAGTTCGGTGTAGGTCGTTCGCTCCAAGCTGGGCTGTGTGCAC
GAACCCCCCGTTCAGCCCGACCGCTGCGCCTTATCCGGTAACTATCGTCTTGAGTCCAACCCGGTAAGAC
ACGACTTATCGCCACTGGCAGCAGCCACTGGTAACAGGATTAGCAGAGCGAGGTATGTAGGCGGTGCTAC
AGAGTTCTTGAAGTGGTGGCCTAACTACGGCTACACTAGAAGAACAGTATTTGGTATCTGCGCTCTGCTG
AAGCCAGTTACCTTCGGAAAAAGAGTTGGTAGCTCTTGATCCGGCAAACAAACCACCGCTGGTAGCGGTG
GTTTTTTTGTTTGCAAGCAGCAGATTACGCGCAGAAAAAAAGGATCTCAAGAAGATCCTTTGATCTTTTC
TACGGGGTCTGACGCTCAGTGGAACGAAAACTCACGTTAAGGGATTTTGGTCATGAGATTATCAAAAAGG
ATCTTCACCTAGATCCTTTTAAATTAAAAATGAAGTTTTAAATCAATCTAAAGTATATATGAGTAAACTT
GGTCTGACAGTTACCAATGCTTAATCAGTGAGGCACCTATCTCAGCGATCTGTCTATTTCGTTCATCCAT
AGTTGCCTGACTCCCCGTCGTGTAGATAACTACGATACGGGAGGGCTTACCATCTGGCCCCAGTGCTGCA
ATGATACCGCGAGACCCACGCTCACCGGCTCCAGATTTATCAGCAATAAACCAGCCAGCCGGAAGGGCCG
AGCGCAGAAGTGGTCCTGCAACTTTATCCGCCTCCATCCAGTCTATTAATTGTTGCCGGGAAGCTAGAGT
AAGTAGTTCGCCAGTTAATAGTTTGCGCAACGTTGTTGCCATTGCTACAGGCATCGTGGTGTCACGCTCG
TCGTTTGGTATGGCTTCATTCAGCTCCGGTTCCCAACGATCAAGGCGAGTTACATGATCCCCCATGTTGT
GCAAAAAAGCGGTTAGCTCCTTCGGTCCTCCGATCGTTGTCAGAAGTAAGTTGGCCGCAGTGTTATCACT
CATGGTTATGGCAGCACTGCATAATTCTCTTACTGTCATGCCATCCGTAAGATGCTTTTCTGTGACTGGT
GAGTACTCAACCAAGTCATTCTGAGAATAGTGTATGCGGCGACCGAGTTGCTCTTGCCCGGCGTCAATAC
GGGATAATACCGCGCCACATAGCAGAACTTTAAAAGTGCTCATCATTGGAAAACGTTCTTCGGGGCGAAA
ACTCTCAAGGATCTTACCGCTGTTGAGATCCAGTTCGATGTAACCCACTCGTGCACCCAACTGATCTTCA
GCATCTTTTACTTTCACCAGCGTTTCTGGGTGAGCAAAAACAGGAAGGCAAAATGCCGCAAAAAAGGGAA
TAAGGGCGACACGGAAATGTTGAATACTCATACTCTTCCTTTTTCAATATTATTGAAGCATTTATCAGGG
TTATTGTCTCATGAGCGGATACATATTTGAATGTATTTAGAAAAATAAACAAATAGGGGTTCCGCGCACA
TTTCCCCGAAAAGTGCCACCTGAC
