>Addgene plasmid #216860 | CIRTS-FTO-Malat1 | depositor partial sequence | sequence record 423049 | U6-Malat1 gRNA
GAGGGCCTATTTCCCATGATTCCTTCATATTTGCATATACGATACAAGGCTGTTAGAGAGATAATTGGAA
TTAATTTGACTGTAAACACAAAGATATTAGTACAAAATACGTGACGTAGAAAGTAATAATTTCTTGGGTA
GTTTGCAGTTTTAAAATTATGTTTTAAAATGGACTATCATATGCTTACCGTAACTTGAAAGTATTTCGAT
TTCTTGGCTTTATATATCTTGTGGAAAGGACGAAACACCGGCCAGATCTGAGCCTGGGAGCTCTCTGGCC
TTATTCCAAATACTAGCCTAACCTTTTTGTTTTTTTTTTT
